>Addgene plasmid #52495 | pAAV Syn ChR E90R-T159C 2A tDimer | depositor full sequence | sequence record 81430 | ChR from 520-996 bp related to map, Primer GACTCAGCGCTGCCTCAGTCTG
CTAGACTGCAGAGGGCCCTGCGTATGAGTGCAAGTGGGTTTTAGGACCAGGATGAGGCGGGGTGGGGGTG
CCTACCTGACGACCGACCCCGACCCACTGGACAAGCACCCAACCCCCATTCCCCAAATTGCGCATCCCCT
ATCAGAGAGGGGGAGGGGAAACAGGATGCGGCGAGGCGCGTGCGCACTGCCAGCTTCAGCACCGCGGACA
GTGCCTTCGCCCCCGCCTGGCGGCGCGCGCCACCGCCGCCTCAGCACTGAAGGCGCGCTGACGTCACTCG
CCGGTCCCCCGCAAACTCCCCTTCCCGGCCACCTTGGTCGCGTCCGCGCCGCCGCCGGCCCAGCCGGACC
GCACCACGCGAGGCGCGAGATAGGGGGGCACGGGCGCGACCATCTGCGCTGCGGCGCCGGCGACTCAGCG
CTGCCTCAGTCTGCGGTGGGCAGCGGAGGAGTCGTGTCGTGCCTGAGAGCGCAGTCGAGAATTCAAGCTG
CTAGCCACCATGGATTATGGAGGCGCCCTGAGTGCCGTTGGGCGCGAGCTGCTATTTGTAACGAACCCAG
TAGTCGTCAATGGCTCTGTACTTGTGCCTGAGGACCAGTGTTACTGCGCGGGCTGGATTGAGTCGCGTGG
CACAAACGGTGCCCAAACGGCGTCGAACGTGCTGCAATGGCTTGCTGCTGGCTTCTCCATCCTACTGCTT
ATGTTTTACGCCTACCAAACATGGAAGTCAACCTGCGGCTGGGAGGAGATCTATGTGTGCGCTATCAGGA
TGGTCAAGGTGATTCTCGAGTTCTTCTTCGAGTTTAAGAACCCGTCCATGCTGTATCTAGCCACAGGCCA
CCGCGTCCAGTGGTTGCGTTACGCCGAGTGGCTTCTCACCTGCCCGGTCATTCTCATTCACCTGTCAAAC
CTGACGGGCTTGTCCAACGACTACAGCAGGCGCACCATGGGTCTGCTTGTGTCTGATATTGGCTGTATTG
TGTGGGGCGCCACTTCCGCCATGGCCACCGGATACGTCAAGGTCATCTTCTTCTGCCTGGGTCTGTGTTA
TGGTGCTAACACGTTCTTTCACGCTGCCAAGGCCTACATCGAGGGTTACCACACCGTGCCGAAGGGCCGG
TGTCGCCAGGTGGTGACTGGCATGGCTTGGCTCTTCTTCGTATCATGGGGTATGTTCCCCATCCTGTTCA
TCCTCGGCCCCGAGGGCTTCGGCGTCCTGAGCGTGTACGGCTCCACCGTCGGCCACACCATCATTGACCT
GATGTCGAAGAACTGCTGGGGTCTGCTCGGCCACTACCTGCGCGTGCTGATCCACGAGCATATCCTCATC
CACGGCGACATTCGCAAGACCACCAAATTGAACATTGGTGGCACTGAGATTGAGGTCGAGACGCTGGTGG
AGGACGAGGCCGAGGCTGGCGCGGTACCCGCGGCCGAGGGCAGAGGAAGTCTTCTAACATGCGGTGACGT
GGAGGAGAATCCCGGCCCTGCACCGGGATCCGCGGCCGCCATGGTGGCCTCCTCCGAGGACGTCATCAAA
GAGTTCATGCGCTTCAAGGTGCGCATGGAGGGCTCCGTGAACGGCCACGAGTTCGAGATCGAGGGCGAGG
GCGAGGGCCGCCCCTACGAGGGCACCCAGACCGCCAAGCTGAAGGTGACCAAGGGCGGCCCCCTGCCCTT
CGCCTGGGACATCCTGTCCCCCCAGTTCCAGTACGGCTCCAAGGCGTACGTGAAGCACCCCGCCGACATC
CCCGACTACAAGAAGCTGTCCTTCCCCGAGGGCTTCAAGTGGGAGCGCGTGATGAACTTCGAGGACGGCG
GCGTGGTGACCGTGACCCAGGACTCCTCCCTGCAGGACGGCACGCTGATCTACAAGGTGAAGTTCCGCGG
CACCAACTTCCCCCCCGACGGCCCCGTAATGCAGAAGAAGACCATGGGCTGGGAGGCCTCCACCGAGCGC
CTGTACCCCCGCGACGGCGTGCTGAAGGGCGAGATCCACCAGGCCCTGAAGCTGAAGGACGGCGGCCACT
ACCTGGTGGAGTTCAAGACCATCTACATGGCCAAGAAGCCCGTGCAGCTGCCCGGCTACTACTACGTGGA
CACCAAGCTGGACATCACCTCCCACAACGAGGACTACACCATCGTGGAACAGTACGAGCGCTCCGAGGGC
CGCCACCACCTGTTCCTGGGGCATGGCACCGGCAGCACCGGCAGCGGCAGCTCCGGCACCGCCTCCTCCG
AGGACGTCATCAAAGAGTTCATGCGCTTCAAGGTGCGCATGGAGGGCTCCGTGAACGGCCACGAGTTCGA
GATCGAGGGCGAGGGCGAGGGCCGCCCCTACGAGGGCACCCAGACCGCCAAGCTGAAGGTGACCAAGGGC
GGCCCCCTGCCCTTCGCCTGGGACATCCTGTCCCCCCAGTTCCAGTACGGCTCCAAGGCGTACGTGAAGC
ACCCCGCCGACATCCCCGACTACAAGAAGCTGTCCTTCCCCGAGGGCTTCAAGTGGGAGCGCGTGATGAA
CTTCGAGGACGGCGGCGTGGTGACCGTGACCCAGGACTCCTCCCTGCAGGACGGCACGCTGATCTACAAG
GTGAAGTTCCGCGGCACCAACTTCCCCCCCGACGGCCCCGTAATGCAGAAGAAGACCATGGGCTGGGAGG
CCTCCACCGAGCGCCTGTACCCCCGCGACGGCGTGCTGAAGGGCGAGATCCACCAGGCCCTGAAGCTGAA
GGACGGCGGCCACTACCTGGTGGAGTTCAAGACCATCTACATGGCCAAGAAGCCCGTGCAGCTGCCCGGC
TACTACTACGTGGACACCAAGCTGGACATCACCTCCCACAACGAGGACTACACCATCGTGGAACAGTACG
AGCGCTCCGAGGGCCGCCACCACCTGTTCCTGTAGGTCGACTTCGAGCAAAAGCTTATCGATAATCAACC
TCTGGATTACAAAATTTGTGAAAGATTGACTGGTATTCTTAACTATGTTGCTCCTTTTACGCTATGTGGA
TACGCTGCTTTAATGCCTTTGTATCATGCTATTGCTTCCCGTATGGCTTTCATTTTCTCCTCCTTGTATA
AATCCTGGTTGCTGTCTCTTTATGAGGAGTTGTGGCCCGTTGTCAGGCAACGTGGCGTGGTGTGCACTGT
GTTTGCTGACGCAACCCCCACTGGTTGGGGCATTGCCACCACCTGTCAGCTCCTTTCCGGGACTTTCGCT
TTCCCCCTCCCTATTGCCACGGCGGAACTCATCGCCGCCTGCCTTGCCCGCTGCTGGACAGGGGCTCGGC
TGTTGGGCACTGACAATTCCGTGGTGTTGTCGGGGAAATCATCGTCCTTTCCTTGGCTGCTCGCCTGTGT
TGCCACCTGGATTCTGCGCGGGACGTCCTTCTGCTACGTCCCTTCGGCCCTCAATCCAGCGGACCTTCCT
TCCCGCGGCCTGCTGCCGGCTCTGCGGCCTCTTCCGCGTCTTCGCCTTCGCCCTCAGACGAGTCGGATCT
CCCTTTGGGCCGCCTCCCCGCATCGATACCGTCGACCTCGAGACGCGATCGCGGCGCGCCGGCCTCTCTG
GCCTCGACCTCGAGTCTAGAGATGATCTACGGGTGGCATCCCTGTGACCCCTCCCCAGTGCCTCTCCTGG
CCCTGGAAGTTGCCACTCCAGTGCCCACCAGCCTTGTCCTAATAAAATTAAGTTGCATCATTTTGTCTGA
CTAGGTGTCCTTCTATAATATTATGGGGTGGAGGGGGGTGGTATGGAGCAAGGGGCAAGTTGGGAAGACA
ACCTGTAGGGCCTGCGGGGTCTATTGGGAACCAAGCTGGAGTGCAGTGGCACAATCTTGGCTCACTGCAA
TCTCCGCCTCCTGGGTTCAAGCGATTCTCCTGCCTCAGCCTCCCGAGTTGTTGGGATTCCAGGCATGCAT
GACCAGGCTCAGCTAATTTTTGTTTTTTTGGTAGAGACGGGGTTTCACCATATTGGCCAGGCTGGTCTCC
AACTCCTAATCTCAGGTGATCTACCCACCTTGGCCTCCCAAATTGCTGGGATTACAGGCGTGAACCACTG
CTCCCTTCCCTGTCCTTCTGATTTTGTAGGTAACCACGTGCGGACCGAGCGGCCGCAGGAACCCCTAGTG
ATGGAGTTGGCCACTCCCTCTCTGCGCGCTCGCTCGCTCACTGAGGCCGGGCGACCAAAGGTCGCCCGAC
GCCCGGGCTTTGCCCGGGCGGCCTCAGTGAGCGAGCGAGCGCGCAGCTGCCTGCAGGGGCGCCTGATGCG
GTATTTTCTCCTTACGCATCTGTGCGGTATTTCACACCGCATA
[142 nt withheld, positions 4314-4455]
C
[141 nt withheld, positions 4457-4597]
CCTTTGACGTTGGAGTCCACGTTCTTT
[37 nt withheld, positions 4625-4661]
ACCCTATCTCGGGCTATTCTTTTGATTTATAAGGGATTTTGCCGATTTCGGCCTATTGGTTAAAAAATGA
GCTGATTTAACAAAAATTTAACGCGAATTTTAACAAAATATTAACGTTTACAATTTTATGGTGCACTCTC
AGTACAATCTGCTCTGATGCCGCATAGTTAAGCCAGCCCCGACACCCGCCAACACCCGCTGACGCGCCCT
GACGGGCTTGTCTGCTCCCGGCATCCGCTTACAGACAAGCTGTGACCGTCTCCGGGAGCTGCATGTGTCA
GAGGTTTTCACCGTCATCACCGAAACGCGCGAGACGAAAGGGCCTCGTGATACGCCTATTTTTATAGGTT
AATGTCATGATAATAATGGTTTCTTAGACGTCAGGTGGCACTTTTCGGGGAAATGTGCGCGGAACCCCTA
TTTGTTTATTTTTCTAAATACATTCAAATATGTATCCGCTCATGAGACAATAACCCTGATAAATGCTTCA
ATAATATTGAAAAAGGAAGAGTATGAGTATTCAACATTTCCGTGTCGCCCTTATTCCCTTTTTTGCGGCA
TTTTGCCTTCCTGTTTTTGCTCACCCAGAAACGCTGGTGAAAGTAAAAGATGCTGAAGATCAGTTGGGTG
CACGAGTGGGTTACATCGAACTGGATCTCAACAGCGGTAAGATCCTTGAGAGTTTTCGCCCCGAAGAACG
TTTTCCAATGATGAGCACTTTTAAAGTTCTGCTATGTGGCGCGGTATTATCCCGTATTGACGCCGGGCAA
GAGCAACTCGGTCGCCGCATACACTATTCTCAGAATGACTTGGTTGAGTACTCACCAGTCACAGAAAAGC
ATCTTACGGATGGCATGACAGTAAGAGAATTATGCAGTGCTGCCATAACCATGAGTGATAACACTGCGGC
CAACTTACTTCTGACAACGATCGGAGGACCGAAGGAGCTAACCGCTTTTTTGCACAACATGGGGGATCAT
GTAACTCGCCTTGATCGTTGGGAACCGGAGCTGAATGAAGCCATACCAAACGACGAGCGTGACACCACGA
TGCCTGTAGCAATGGCAACAACGTTGCGCAAACTATTAACTGGCGAACTACTTACTCTAGCTTCCCGGCA
ACAATTAATAGACTGGATGGAGGCGGATAAAGTTGCAGGACCACTTCTGCGCTCGGCCCTTCCGGCTGGC
TGGTTTATTGCTGATAAATCTGGAGCCGGTGAGCGTGGGTCTCGCGGTATCATTGCAGCACTGGGGCCAG
ATGGTAAGCCCTCCCGTATCGTAGTTATCTACACGACGGGGAGTCAGGCAACTATGGATGAACGAAATAG
ACAGATCGCTGAGATAGGTGCCTCACTGATTAAGCATTGGTAACTGTCAGACCAAGTTTACTCATATATA
CTTTAGATTGATTTAAAACTTCATTTTTAATTTAAAAGGATCTAGGTGAAGATCCTTTTTGATAATCTCA
TGACCAAAATCCCTTAACGTGAGTTTTCGTTCCACTGAGCGTCAGACCCCGTAGAAAAGATCAAAGGATC
TTCTTGAGATCCTTTTTTTCTGCGCGTAATCTGCTGCTTGCAAACAAAAAAACCACCGCTACCAGCGGTG
GTTTGTTTGCCGGATCAAGAGCTACCAACTCTTTTTCCGAAGGTAACTGGCTTCAGCAGAGCGCAGATAC
CAAATACTGTCCTTCTAGTGTAGCCGTAGTTAGGCCACCACTTCAAGAACTCTGTAGCACCGCCTACATA
CCTCGCTCTGCTAATCCTGTTACCAGTGGCTGCTGCCAGTGGCGATAAGTCGTGTCTTACCGGGTTGGAC
TCAAGACGATAGTTACCGGATAAGGCGCAGCGGTCGGGCTGAACGGGGGGTTCGTGCACACAGCCCAGCT
TGGAGCGAACGACCTACACCGAACTGAGATACCTACAGCGTGAGCTATGAGAAAGCGCCACGCTTCCCGA
AGGGAGAAAGGCGGACAGGTATCCGGTAAGCGGCAGGGTCGGAACAGGAGAGCGCACGAGGGAGCTTCCA
GGGGGAAACGCCTGGTATCTTTATAGTCCTGTCGGGTTTCGCCACCTCTGACTTGAGCGTCGATTTTTGT
GATGCTCGTCAGGGGGGCGGAGCCTATGGAAAAACGCCAGCAACGCGGCCTTTTTACGGTTCCTGGCCTT
TTGCTGGCCTTTTGCTCACATGTCCTGCAGGCAGCTGCGCGCTCGCTCGCTCACTGAGGCCGCCCGGGCA
AAGCCCGGGCGTCGGGCGACCTTTGGTCGCCCGGCCTCAGTGAGCGAGCGAGCGCGCAGAGAGGGAGTGG
CCAACTCCATCACTAGGGGTTCCTGCGGCCGCACGCGTCGA
Features (pLannotate 1.2.2; 15 found; start..end, strand, type, name):
     27..474     +  promoter       hSyn promoter: human synapsin I promoter; confers neuron-specific expression (Kügler et al., 2003)
    500..1425    +  CDS            ChR2 (fragment): N-terminal fragment of channelrhodopsin-2 from the alga Chlamydomonas reinhardtii (Nagel et al., 2003) blue light-activated cation channel
   1511..2902    +  CDS            tdimer2(12): tdimer2(12) is a basic (constitutively fluorescent) orange fluorescent protein published in 2002, derived from Discosoma sp.. It has low acid sensitivity.
   2933..3521    +  misc_feature   WPRE: woodchuck hepatitis virus posttranscriptional regulatory element
   3522..3542    +  misc_feature   MCS (fragment): pBluescript multiple cloning site
   3601..4077    +  polyA_signal   hGH poly(A) signal: human growth hormone polyadenylation signal
   4117..4257    +  repeat_region  AAV2 ITR: inverted terminal repeat of adeno-associated virus serotype 2 inverted
   4262..4313    -  misc_feature   bom (fragment): basis of mobility region from pBR322
   4332..4712    +  rep_origin     M13 ori (sequence partly withheld): M13 bacteriophage origin of replication; arrow indicates direction of (+) strand synthesis
   4788..4837    -  misc_feature   bom (fragment): basis of mobility region from pBR322
   4939..4974    -  CDS            rop (fragment): Rop protein, which maintains plasmids at low copy number; rop
   5069..5173    +  promoter       AmpR promoter: bla
   5174..6034    +  CDS            AmpR: β-lactamase; bla; confers resistance to ampicillin, carbenicillin, and related antibiotics
   6205..6793    +  rep_origin     ori: high-copy-number ColE1/pMB1/pBR322/pUC origin of replication
   6855..6995    -  repeat_region  AAV2 ITR: inverted terminal repeat of adeno-associated virus serotype 2 inverted
