[The description below was written by a language model from this plasmid's Addgene catalogue record and pLannotate feature annotations shown in this document.]
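Description:
pAAV Syn ChR E90R-T159C 2A tDimer is a 7,012 bp AAV transfer plasmid for neuron-specific mammalian expression of a mutated channelrhodopsin together with a red fluorescent marker. It is propagated in bacteria as a high-copy plasmid through a ColE1/pUC-type origin and selected with ampicillin via the β-lactamase gene. The backbone also carries an M13 phage origin and small remnants of pBR322 bom and rop sequences. Two AAV2 inverted terminal repeats flank the expression cassette, so the region between them can be packaged into recombinant AAV particles when replication and capsid functions are supplied in trans.

The cassette is driven by the human synapsin-1 promoter, which restricts expression to neurons. It encodes the N-terminal channel-forming fragment of Chlamydomonas channelrhodopsin-2 carrying the E90R and T159C substitutions, a variant the record also calls ChloC. This variant comes from work converting the blue-light-gated cation channel into a light-gated chloride channel. A 2A ribosomal skip sequence, which is not annotated separately in the feature table, links this coding region to tdimer2(12), a tandem-dimer red/orange fluorescent protein derived from Discosoma. Both proteins are therefore produced from one transcript as separate polypeptides, and fluorescence marks the expressing cells without the marker being fused to the channel. A WPRE downstream of the coding sequences enhances transcript stability and expression, and the human growth hormone polyadenylation signal terminates the message.

The construct was intended for optogenetic inhibition of neuronal activity. The depositor now labels it a historical plasmid and points users to a later variant, iChloC, with improved anion selectivity.
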