Addgene plasmid #52495: pAAV Syn ChR E90R-T159C 2A tDimer
Purpose: Historical plasmid. For inhibition of neuronal activity, note that Addgene Plasmid #66709 is a light-gated chloride channel with improved anion selectivity (iChloC)
Depositing lab: Thomas Oertner. Depositing organization: Universitaetsklinikum Hamburg-Eppendorf. Publication: Conversion of Channelrhodopsin into a Light-Gated Chloride Channel. Wietek J, Wiegert JS, Adeishvili N, Schneider F, Watanabe H, Tsunoda SP, Vogt A, Elstner M, Oertner TG, Hegemann P. Science. 2014 Mar 27. 10.1126/science.1249375 PubMed 24674867.
Backbone
  Vector backbone: pAAV
  Backbone size w/o insert (bp): 4606
  Total vector size (bp): 7012
  Vector type: Mammalian Expression, AAV
Growth in bacteria
  Bacterial resistance: Ampicillin, 100 μg/mL
  Growth temperature: 37°C
  Growth strain: NEB Stable
  Growth instructions: Use LB medium
  Copy number: High Copy
Gene/Insert 1
  Gene/Insert name: Channelrhodopsin-2 (alt names: ChR2; ChloC)
  Species: Chlamydomonas
  Insert size (bp): 927
  Mutation: E90R, T159C
  Promoter: human synapsin-1
  Cloning method: Restriction Enzyme; 5′ cloning site EcoRI (not destroyed); 3′ cloning site KpnI (not destroyed)
  Sequencing primers: 5′ GACTCAGCGCTGCCTCAGTCTG; 3′ GATTCTCCTCCACGTCACCGC
Gene/Insert 2
  Gene/Insert name: red fluorescent protein (alt name: tdimer2(12))
  Species: Discosoma sp.
  Insert size (bp): 1395
  Promoter: ribosomal skip sequence
  Cloning method: Restriction Enzyme; 5′ cloning site NcoI (not destroyed); 3′ cloning site HindIII (not destroyed)
  Sequencing primers: 5′ CAGCTCCGGCACCGCCTC; 3′ GAGGCGGTGCCGGAGCTG
Resource information
  A portion of this plasmid was derived from a plasmid made by: tdimer2 is orignially from Roger Y. Tsien, UCSD ChR2 is from Peter Hegemann, HU Berlin, Germany
Terms and licenses: Academic/Nonprofit Terms; Industry Terms: Not Available to Industry
Depositor comments: For inhibition of neuronal activity, note that Addgene Plasmid #66709 is a light-gated chloride channel with improved anion selectivity (iChloC)
How to cite: pAAV Syn ChR E90R-T159C 2A tDimer was a gift from Thomas Oertner (Addgene plasmid # 52495 ; http://n2t.net/addgene:52495 ; RRID:Addgene_52495)
