>Addgene plasmid #52495 | pAAV Syn ChR E90R-T159C 2A tDimer | addgene partial sequence | sequence record 82445 | pMH4-5 5'-gactcagcgctgcctcagtctg-3'
TGTCGTGCCTGAGAGCGCAGTCGAATTCAAGCTGCTAGCCACCATGGATTATGGAGGCGCCCTGAGTGCC
GTTGGGCGCGAGCTGCTATTTGTAACGAACCCAGTAGTCGTCAATGGCTCTGTACTTGTGCCTGAGGACC
AGTGTTACTGCGCGGGCTGGATTGAGTCGCGTGGCACAAACGGTGCCCAAACGGCGTCGAACGTGCTGCA
ATGGCTTGCTGCTGGCTTCTCCATCCTACTGCTTATGTTTTACGCCTACCAAACATGGAAGTCAACCTGC
GGCTGGGAGGAGATCTATGTGTGCGCTATCAGGATGGTCAAGGTGATTCTCGAGTTCTTCTTCGAGTTTA
AGAACCCGTCCATGCTGTATCTAGCCACAGGCCACCGCGTCCAGTGGTTGCGTTACGCCGAGTGGCTTCT
CACCTGCCCGGTCATTCTCATTCACCTGTCAAACCTGACGGGCTTGTCCAACGACTACAGCAGGCGCACC
ATGGGTCTGCTTGTGTCTGATATTGGCTGTATTGTGTGGGGCGCCACTTCCGCCATGGCCACCGGATACG
TCAAGGTCATCTTCTTCTGCCTGGGTCTGTGTTATGGTGCTAACACGTTCTTTCACGCTGCCAAGGCCTA
CATCGAGGGTTACCACACCGTGCCGAAGGGCCGGTGTCGCCAGGTGGTGACTGGCATGGCTTGGCTCTTC
TTCGTATCATGGGGTATGTTCCCCATCCTGTTCATCCTCGGCCCCGAGGGCTTCGGCGTCCTGAGCGTGT
ACGGCTCCACCGTCGGCCACACCATCATTGACCTGATGTCGAAGAACTGCTGGGGTCTGCTCGGCCACTA
CCTGCGCGTGCTGATCCACGAGCATATCCTCATCCACGGCGACATTCGCAAGACCACCAAATTGAACATT
GGTGGCACTG
