>Addgene plasmid #52495 | pAAV Syn ChR E90R-T159C 2A tDimer | addgene partial sequence | sequence record 129572 | WPRE-R 5'-CATAGCGTAAAAGGAGCAACA-3'
TCATCTTTCACAAATTTTGTAATCCAGAGGTTGATTATCGATAAGCTTTTGCTCGAAGTCGACCTACAGG
AACAGGTGGTGGCGGCCCTCGGAGCGCTCGTACTGTTCCACGATGGTGTAGTCCTCGTTGTGGGAGGTGA
TGTCCAGCTTGGTGTCCACGTAGTAGTAGCCGGGCAGCTGCACGGGCTTCTTGGCCATGTAGATGGTCTT
GAACTCCACCAGGTAGTGGCCGCCGTCCTTCAGCTTCAGGGCCTGGTGGATCTCGCCCTTCAGCACGCCG
TCGCGGGGGTACAGGCGCTCGGTGGAGGCCTCCCAGCCCATGGTCTTCTTCTGCATTACGGGGCCGTCGG
GGGGGAAGTTGGTGCCGCGGAACTTCACCTTGTAGATCAGCGTGCCGTCCTGCAGGGAGGAGTCCTGGGT
CACGGTCACCACGCCGCCGTCCTCGAAGTTCATCACGCGCTCCCACTTGAAGCCCTCGGGGAAGGACAGC
TTCTTGTAGTCGGGGATGTCGGCGGGGTGCTTCACGTACGCCTTGGAGCCGTACTGGAACTGGGGGGACA
GGATGTCCCAGGCGAAGGGCAGGGGGCCGCCCTTGGTCACCTTCAGCTTGGCGGTCTGGGTGCCCTCGTA
GGGGCGGCCCTCGCCCTCGCCCTCGATCTCGAACTCGTGGCCGTTCACGGAGCCCTCCATGCGCACCTTG
AAGCGCATGAACTCTTTGATGACGTCCTCGGAGGAGGCGGTGCCGGAGCTGCCGCTGCCGGTGCTGCCGG
TGCCATG
